>Addgene plasmid #63048 | Or74a-Gal4 | addgene partial sequence | sequence record 109062 | pCasper-F 5'-gggttttattaacttacat-3'
CGCCCGGGGATCAGATCCGCGGCCGCGGGAATTCGATTTTGGAACTTGGAGCGTGGAACGTTAGTATCTC
CTTGTGCCGAGCCATTTTCTTGTCACAATATTTGGACCCTCGCCTGCTTGAGTAAAATTCCTTTAAAGAA
ACGCATGTGCGCGTCTTCATATCCAATTAGAAAAGTTTTCCTTCGACTGCTTCGTAATTGTGTTGATTAG
TGCGGCTCGCTGGGTTGCTCCCGAGTGGGTGGTGGCTGGGTTTCGGGCGGATTCTCCTCCTAATACCCTG
CTGTTGACAAAAGAAGCCTTCTTGGATGGGTGGGGGGGCTGGGCGGATTGTGTGTTCCCAGCTGATGGCA
CTTTAAAAAGAAATGCGCATTAAATTCGATTGGCAATCGTCTCACACTCTCGTTGAATGGGCTTTTTCTT
TACGGCTTACACAAATTTTCATCTAATATTGCTTTGAAGCAGCTTAACTATCCTTGAGACGAGGACGTCT
TTGGGGCGTGGCACGGGCAAAGAGGAAAAGTGTAAGTGGAGCACTTGTCAGCTGAAGAAAGGAAAAGTGG
CGGAAGGTGTGAACACTCAATGGCCATTGCTATTCAGTTGGATGTGAACATTTTGTATTTAAAGTAAATA
TGTAAACGGATATAGATGTTCTGATTCAAGACATGTTGAGTAAATCCATGGCATTTATTATAAGACCAAA
GACATAAGTAGGGCATTAGGTATAATGTTAAAGAATATTGACCTAATGCCTAGTATAGTTTATATATAAA
TAAATAAATATATAATAGGCATAATAATAAATATTATACTCTGTTTAAATACTGAAGCCACTTTTAAGTA
TAATTAATCAGGTTCAAGTTGGCTTAAGCCCAGGTAATTTAAATACCCATTAACTTCATTAAAGTGGCCA
CCAAAGAGCAGCAACTATTTGAATTGATGACAAGAAAATCGT
