>Addgene plasmid #63048 | Or74a-Gal4 | addgene partial sequence | sequence record 109064 | GAL4Nterm-R 5'-tcagatgtgccctagtcagc-3'
GGGAGAGTAGCGACACTCCCAGTTGTTCTTCAGACACTTGGCGCACTTCGGTTTTTCTTTGGAGCACTTG
AGCTTTTTAAGTCGGCAAATATCGCATGCTTGTTCGATAGAAGACAGAAGCTTGATATCGCCTCCCAGAC
CGGCAACGAAAATCACGTTCTTGTTGGTCAAAGTAAACGACATGGTGACTTCTTTTTTGCTTTAGCAGGC
TCTTTCGATCCCCGGGAATTGGTCGACTCTAGCGGTACCGTACCCTAGAGGATCGCTCGAGGTTTAAACA
GATCTGCATGCTCTAGAGGATCCAGATCCACTAGTGGCCTATGCGGCCGCGAATTCACTAGTGATTGACT
GGTTGGTCGTCTCACTGGATGGACGCCCATTTATATTCTAATTTTAATTGCCGCCGGCCTGATGAAATAT
TAAATTCATGGCCCAATCATAAATTATTCAGATTCATTTGCGTTTGTCAAAATAAACCCGAAATCGAAAC
CAAACCAAAATCCGTCAGAAAACCAACCCCATTGCTGATTTGCTTTTGAATTCCAATCAACTGGCAAAGC
TCGTAGTTAATTGACACGTGATTATTGAAGCTTTTGGTATGGGTTCCACTTTAAAGTCACCCCTTCATTT
GATTAAATCAACACTTATAACATTTTAAAGCTGTTTTAATTTACTTAATTTTACCATAAGTTCAAATACA
ATCATTTCTTACTATTAAGTATCATTCATAATTTAATTGATTTCAATTACCGATTTAAACAAGCAGTTAA
TTAAGGGCAATAGCTAATAGTCTCAAGGGTGGTTTCGACTTTAAACTCCAATCATTCCGAAAATCCACTC
GCATCATTGCACATTCGTCTCGGCGGACAGCCGCAAACAATCATTTTTATGATTATGCCAAAATAACACT
GACATAATTCCAATAAAACCCAAAATTGCCCTGGCACACTGACTG
