[The description below was written by a language model from this plasmid's Addgene catalogue record.]
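Description:
Or74a-Gal4 is a Drosophila melanogaster driver construct built on pCasperAUG-Gal4-X, a roughly 12 kb insect expression backbone. It is maintained in E. coli under ampicillin selection; the record lists copy number as unknown and does not name the bacterial origin of replication. The pCasper name suggests a P-element-type fly transformation vector, but no feature table is provided. The transposon ends, any fly selection marker and the 3' regulatory sequences are therefore not documented in the record.

The insert is about 7.2 kb of promoter sequence from the odorant receptor gene Or74a. It was cloned as a NotI fragment, with both sites retained, immediately 5' of the Gal4 coding region carried by the backbone. Because the same enzyme site flanks both ends, the fragment could ligate in either direction, so its orientation has to be confirmed. The backbone-encoded protein is a fusion of the first 18 amino acids of Drosophila ADH to yeast Gal4 residues 1-881. The "AUG" in the backbone name suggests that the ADH leader supplies the translation start, so the cloned regulatory DNA only has to provide transcriptional control.

The construct is designed to express Gal4 in the pattern of Or74a. Crossing such a driver line to flies carrying UAS-linked transgenes allows reporters or effectors to be directed to the Or74a-expressing cells. The associated publication concerns chemotaxis behaviour mediated by single larval olfactory neurons, which fits use of the driver to label or manipulate defined olfactory sensory neurons in the larva.
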