Addgene plasmid #63048: Or74a-Gal4
Purpose: To express Gal4 in the pattern of the Drosophila melanogaster odorant receptor Or74a, using the promoter sequences of the gene cloned 5' of Gal4
Depositing lab: Leslie Vosshall. Depositing organization: Rockefeller University. Publication: Chemotaxis behavior mediated by single larval olfactory neurons in Drosophila. Fishilevich E, Domingos AI, Asahina K, Naef F, Vosshall LB, Louis M. Curr Biol. 2005 Dec 6;15(23):2086-96. 10.1016/j.cub.2005.11.016 PubMed 16332533.
Backbone
  Vector backbone: pCasperAUG-Gal4-X
  Backbone manufacturer: Leslie Vosshall Lab
  Backbone size w/o insert (bp): 12000
  Vector type: Insect Expression
Growth in bacteria
  Bacterial resistance: Ampicillin, 100 μg/mL
  Growth temperature: 37°C
  Growth strain: DH5alpha
  Copy number: Unknown
Gene/Insert
  Gene/Insert name: Drosophila melanogaster Or74a promoter
  Species: D. melanogaster (fly)
  Insert size (bp): 7226
  Tag / fusion protein: Drosophila ADH (aa's 1-18) fused to Yeast Gal4 (aa's 1-881) (C terminal on backbone)
  Cloning method: Restriction Enzyme; 5′ cloning site NotI (not destroyed); 3′ cloning site NotI (not destroyed)
  Sequencing primers: 5′ pCasper-F 5'-gggttttattaacttacat-3'; 3′ GAL4Nterm-R 5'-tcagatgtgccctagtcagc-3'
Terms and licenses: Academic/Nonprofit Terms; Industry Terms: Not Available to Industry
How to cite: Or74a-Gal4 was a gift from Leslie Vosshall (Addgene plasmid # 63048 ; http://n2t.net/addgene:63048 ; RRID:Addgene_63048)
